Addgene plasmid #114297: pWPI-E2F2
Purpose: Constitutive expression of the E2F2 protein
Depositing lab: Patrick Salmon. Depositing organization: University of Geneva. Publication: Overexpression of E2F3 promotes proliferation of functional human beta cells without induction of apoptosis. Rady B, Chen Y, Vaca P, Wang Q, Wang Y, Salmon P, Oberholzer J. Cell Cycle. 2013 Aug 15;12(16):2691-702. doi: 10.4161/cc.25834. Epub 2013 Jul 29. PubMed 23907129.
Backbone
  Vector backbone: pWPI-DEST
  Vector type: Lentiviral
  Selectable markers: GFP
Growth in bacteria
  Bacterial resistance: Ampicillin, 100 μg/mL
  Growth temperature: 37°C
  Growth strain: NEB Stable
  Copy number: High Copy
Gene/Insert
  Gene/Insert name: E2F2
  Species: H. sapiens (human)
  Entrez Gene: E2F2 (a.k.a. E2F-2)
  Cloning method: Gateway Cloning
Terms and licenses: Academic/Nonprofit Terms; Industry Terms: Not Available to Industry
Depositor comments: Due to the role of the transgene in cell proliferation, lentivectors produced with human-tropic envelopes must be produced in BSL2+/BSL3 conditions.
How to cite: pWPI-E2F2 was a gift from Patrick Salmon (Addgene plasmid # 114297 ; http://n2t.net/addgene:114297 ; RRID:Addgene_114297)
