[The description below was written by a language model from this plasmid's Addgene catalogue record and pLannotate feature annotations shown in this document.]
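Description:
pWPI-E2F2 is an HIV-1-derived lentiviral transfer plasmid for constitutive expression of human E2F2, built by Gateway recombination of the E2F2 coding sequence into the pWPI-DEST backbone. It is propagated in E. coli as a high-copy plasmid through a ColE1/pUC-type origin with ampicillin resistance (β-lactamase). The backbone outside the viral region also carries leftover pieces of older vectors, including fragments of TcR, rop, bom and lacI, and an SV40 promoter followed by gpt fragments, the small t intron and an SV40 poly(A) signal. The record does not attribute any function in this construct to these elements.

The vector genome runs from an annotated HIV-1 LTR through the Ψ packaging signal with a partial gag sequence and the Rev response element, which together allow packaging and Rev-dependent nuclear export of the genomic RNA in producer cells. Downstream, the EF-1α promoter and the cPPT/CTS element precede the E2F2 open reading frame, which is flanked by attB1 and attB2 sites left from Gateway cloning. An EMCV IRES then drives translation of EGFP from the same transcript, so green fluorescence marks transduced cells and serves as the only listed selectable marker. A WPRE enhances transcript expression, and a loxP site sits just before the 3' truncated LTR. In this position it would be expected to be copied to both ends of the provirus during reverse transcription, potentially allowing Cre-mediated excision, though the record does not state this use.

E2F2 is a transcription activator that controls the G1-to-S transition, and the associated publication concerns E2F overexpression to promote proliferation of human beta cells. The depositor notes that, because the transgene promotes proliferation, vectors made with human-tropic envelopes call for elevated biosafety containment.
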