Features (pLannotate 1.2.2; 37 found; start..end, strand, type, name):
     44..110     +  CDS            small t antigen (fragment): SV40 (simian virus 40) small t antigen
    117..1295    +  promoter       EF-1α promoter: strong constitutive promoter for human elongation factor EF-1α
   1343..1460    +  misc_feature   cPPT/CTS: central polypurine tract and central termination sequence of HIV-1
   1492..1516    +  protein_bind   attB1: mutant version of attB; recombination site for the Gateway® BP reaction BP Clonase™
   1522..2832    +  CDS            E2F2: E2F2_HUMAN - Experimental evidence at protein level: Swiss-Prot protein existence level 1. Transcription activator that binds DNA cooperatively with DP proteins through the E2 recognition site, 5'-TTTC[CG]CGC-3' found in the promoter region of a number of genes whose products are involved in cell cycle regulation or in DNA replication. The DRTF1/E2F complex functions in the control of cell-cycle progression from g1 to s phase. E2F2 binds specifically to RB1 in a cell-cycle dependent manner. From Homo sapiens (Human).
   2836..2860    -  protein_bind   attB2: mutant version of attB; recombination site for the Gateway® BP reaction BP Clonase™
   2902..3453    +  misc_feature   IRES: internal ribosome entry site (IRES) of the encephalomyocarditis virus (EMCV)
   3456..4172    +  CDS            EGFP: EGFP is a basic (constitutively fluorescent) green fluorescent protein published in 1996, derived from Aequorea victoria. It is reported to be a rapidly-maturing weak dimer with moderate acid sensitivity.
   4173..4190    +  misc_feature   MCS (fragment): multiple cloning site
   4229..4271    +  misc_feature   MCS (fragment): pBluescript multiple cloning site
   4281..4869    +  misc_feature   WPRE: woodchuck hepatitis virus posttranscriptional regulatory element
   4888..4992    +  CDS            nef (fragment): NEF_HV1LA - Experimental evidence at protein level: Swiss-Prot protein existence level 1. Extracellular Nef protein targets CD4(+) T-lymphocytes for apoptosis by interacting with CXCR4 surface receptors. From Human immunodeficiency virus type 1 group M subtype B (isolate Lai) (HIV-1).
   5013..5046    +  protein_bind   loxP: Cre-mediated recombination occurs in the 8-bp core sequence (GCATACAT). Cre recombinase
   5066..5246    +  LTR            5' LTR (truncated): truncated 5' long terminal repeat (LTR) from HIV-1
   5271..5289    -  promoter       SP6 promoter: promoter for bacteriophage SP6 RNA polymerase
   5517..5796    +  CDS            TcR (fragment): tetracycline efflux protein; tet; confers resistance to tetracycline
   5797..5845    -  misc_feature   bom (fragment): basis of mobility region from pBR322
   5947..5982    -  CDS            rop (fragment): Rop protein, which maintains plasmids at low copy number; rop
   6077..6181    +  promoter       AmpR promoter: bla
   6182..7042    +  CDS            AmpR: β-lactamase; bla; confers resistance to ampicillin, carbenicillin, and related antibiotics
   7213..7801    +  rep_origin     ori: high-copy-number ColE1/pMB1/pBR322/pUC origin of replication
   7984..8040    +  CDS            lacI (fragment): lac repressor; lacI; The lac repressor binds to the lac operator to inhibit transcription in E. coli. This inhibition can be relieved by adding lactose or isopropyl-β-D-thiogalactopyranoside (IPTG).
   8047..8376    +  promoter       SV40 promoter: SV40 enhancer and early promoter
   8576..8695    +  CDS            gpt (fragment): XGPT_ECOLI - Also known as gpp, gxu. Experimental evidence at protein level: Swiss-Prot protein existence level 1. Purine salvage pathway enzyme that catalyzes the transfer of the ribosyl-5-phosphate group from 5-phospho-alpha-D-ribose 1- diphosphate (PRPP) to the N9 position of the 6-oxopurines guanine and xanthine to form the corresponding ribonucleotides GMP (guanosine 5'- monophosphate) and XMP (xanthosine 5'-monophosphate), with the release of PPi. To a lesser extent, also acts on hypoxanthine (PubMed:9100006, PubMed:3886014). Does not ribophosphorylate adenine (PubMed:3886014). From Esch
   8695..9030    +  CDS            gpt (fragment): XGPT_ECOLI - Also known as gpp, gxu. Experimental evidence at protein level: Swiss-Prot protein existence level 1. Purine salvage pathway enzyme that catalyzes the transfer of the ribosyl-5-phosphate group from 5-phospho-alpha-D-ribose 1- diphosphate (PRPP) to the N9 position of the 6-oxopurines guanine and xanthine to form the corresponding ribonucleotides GMP (guanosine 5'- monophosphate) and XMP (xanthosine 5'-monophosphate), with the release of PPi. To a lesser extent, also acts on hypoxanthine (PubMed:9100006, PubMed:3886014). Does not ribophosphorylate adenine (PubMed:3886014). From Esch
   9125..9430    +  CDS            frsA (fragment): FRSA_ECOLI - Also known as yafA. Experimental evidence at protein level: Swiss-Prot protein existence level 1. Catalyzes the hydrolysis of esters (PubMed:15808744). Displays esterase activity toward pNP-butyrate (PubMed:15808744). May stimulate mixed-acid fermentation by acting as a fermentation/respiration switch that down-regulates respiration and up- regulates fermentation rates (PubMed:15169777). From Escherichia coli (strain K12).
   9434..9508    +  CDS            small t antigen (fragment): SV40 (simian virus 40) small t antigen
   9510..9575    +  intron         small t intron: SV40 (simian virus 40) small t antigen intron
   9705..9725    +  CDS            SV40 NLS: nuclear localization signal of SV40 (simian virus 40) large T antigen
  10044..10127   +  CDS            large T antigen (fragment): large T antigen from SV40 (simian virus 40)
  10150..10284   +  polyA_signal   SV40 poly(A) signal: SV40 polyadenylation signal
  10451..10780   +  CDS            nef (fragment): NEF_HV1BR - Experimental evidence at protein level: Swiss-Prot protein existence level 1. Extracellular Nef protein targets CD4(+) T-lymphocytes for apoptosis by interacting with CXCR4 surface receptors (PubMed:14990729). From Human immunodeficiency virus type 1 group M subtype B (isolate BRU/LAI) (HIV-1).
  10828..11085   +  LTR            5' LTR (truncated): truncated 5' long terminal repeat (LTR) from HIV-1
  11132..11257   +  misc_feature   HIV-1 Ψ: packaging signal of human immunodeficiency virus type 1
  11241..11604   +  CDS            HIV-1 gag (fragment): gag protein from human immunodeficiency virus 1; gag
  11750..11983   +  misc_feature   RRE: The Rev response element (RRE) of HIV-1 allows for Rev-dependent mRNA export from the nucleus to the cytoplasm.
  12360..12460   +  CDS            Rev (fragment): human immunodeficiency virus 1 (HIV-1) Rev protein; rev; enhances nuclear export of unspliced and incompletely spliced viral mRNAs
>Addgene plasmid #114297 | pWPI-E2F2 | addgene full sequence | sequence record 220592 | Addgene NGS Result
AGACTAGCCTCGACCATCGATGTCGACGATAAGCTTTGCAAAGATGGATAAAGTTTTAAACAGAGAGGAA
TCTTTGCAGCTAATGGACCTTCTAGGTCTTGAAAGGAGTGGGAATTGGCTCCGGTGCCCGTCAGTGGGCA
GAGCGCACATCGCCCACAGTCCCCGAGAAGTTGGGGGGAGGGGTCGGCAATTGAACCGGTGCCTAGAGAA
GGTGGCGCGGGGTAAACTGGGAAAGTGATGTCGTGTACTGGCTCCGCCTTTTTCCCGAGGGTGGGGGAGA
ACCGTATATAAGTGCAGTAGTCGCCGTGAACGTTCTTTTTCGCAACGGGTTTGCCGCCAGAACACAGGTA
AGTGCCGTGTGTGGTTCCCGCGGGCCTGGCCTCTTTACGGGTTATGGCCCTTGCGTGCCTTGAATTACTT
CCACCTGGCTGCAGTACGTGATTCTTGATCCCGAGCTTCGGGTTGGAAGTGGGTGGGAGAGTTCGAGGCC
TTGCGCTTAAGGAGCCCCTTCGCCTCGTGCTTGAGTTGAGGCCTGGCCTGGGCGCTGGGGCCGCCGCGTG
CGAATCTGGTGGCACCTTCGCGCCTGTCTCGCTGCTTTCGATAAGTCTCTAGCCATTTAAAATTTTTGAT
GACCTGCTGCGACGCTTTTTTTCTGGCAAGATAGTCTTGTAAATGCGGGCCAAGATCTGCACACTGGTAT
TTCGGTTTTTGGGGCCGCGGGCGGCGACGGGGCCCGTGCGTCCCAGCGCACATGTTCGGCGAGGCGGGGC
CTGCGAGCGCGGCCACCGAGAATCGGACGGGGGTAGTCTCAAGCTGGCCGGCCTGCTCTGGTGCCTGGCC
TCGCGCCGCCGTGTATCGCCCCGCCCTGGGCGGCAAGGCTGGCCCGGTCGGCACCAGTTGCGTGAGCGGA
AAGATGGCCGCTTCCCGGCCCTGCTGCAGGGAGCTCAAAATGGAGGACGCGGCGCTCGGGAGAGCGGGCG
GGTGAGTCACCCACACAAAGGAAAAGGGCCTTTCCGTCCTCAGCCGTCGCTTCATGTGACTCCACGGAGT
ACCGGGCGCCGTCCAGGCACCTCGATTAGTTCTCGAGCTTTTGGAGTACGTCGTCTTTAGGTTGGGGGGA
GGGGTTTTATGCGATGGAGTTTCCCCACACTGAGTGGGTGGAGACTGAAGTTAGGCCAGCTTGGCACTTG
ATGTAATTCTCCTTGGAATTTGCCCTTTTTGAGTTTGGATCTTGGTTCATTCTCAAGCCTCAGACAGTGG
TTCAAAGTTTTTTTCTTCCATTTCAGGTGTCGTGAGGAATTTCGACATTTAAATTTAATTAATCTCGACG
GTATCGGTTAACTTTTAAAAGAAAAGGGGGGATTGGGGGGTACAGTGCAGGGGAAAGAATAGTAGACATA
ATAGCAACAGACATACAAACTAAAGAATTACAAAAACAAATTACAAAAATTCAAAATTTTATCGATCACG
AGACTAGCCTCGAGGTTTATCACAAGTTTGTACAAAAAAGCAGGCTTCACCATGCTGCAAGGGCCCCGGG
CCTTGGCTTCGGCCGCTGGGCAGACCCCGAAGGTGGTGCCCGCGATGAGCCCCACAGAGCTGTGGCCATC
CGGCCTCAGCAGCCCCCAGCTCTGCCCAGCTACTGCTACCTACTACACACCGCTGTACCCGCAGACGGCG
CCTCCCGCAGCGGCGCCAGGCACCTGCCTCGACGCCACTCCCCACGGACCCGAGGGCCAAGTTGTGCGAT
GCCTGCCGGCAGGCCGGCTGCCGGCCAAAAGGAAGCTGGATCTGGAGGGGATTGGGAGGCCCGTCGTCCC
TGAGTTCCCAACCCCCAAGGGGAAGTGCATCAGAGTGGATGGCCTCCCCAGCCCCAAAACCCCCAAATCC
CCCGGGGAGAAGACTCGGTATGACACTTCGCTGGGGCTGCTCACCAAGAAGTTCATTTACCTCCTGAGCG
AGTCAGAGGATGGGGTCCTGGACCTGAACTGGGCCGCTGAGGTGCTGGACGTGCAGAAGCGGCGCATCTA
TGACATCACCAACGTGCTGGAAGGCATCCAGCTCATCCGCAAGAAGGCCAAGAACAACATCCAGTGGGTA
GGCAGGGGAATGTTTGAAGACCCCACCAGACCTGGGAAGCAGCAACAGCTGGGGCAGGAGCTGAAGGAGC
TGATGAACACGGAGCAGGCCTTGGACCATCTCATCCAGAGCTGCTCTCTGAGCTTCAAGCACCTGACTGA
GGACAAGGCCAACAAGAGGCTGGCCTATGTGACTTACCAGGATATCCGTGCTGTTGGCAACTTTAAGGAG
CAGACAGTGATTGCCGTCAAGGCCCCTCCGCAGACGAGACTGGAAGTGCCCGACAGGACTGAGGACAACC
TGCAGATATATCTCAAGAGCACCCAAGGGCCCATCGAAGTCTACCTGTGCCCAGAGGAGGTGCAGGAGCC
GGACAGTCCTTCCGAGGAGCCTCTCCCCTCTACCTCCACCCTCTGCCCCAGCCCTGACTCTGCCCAGCCC
AGCAGCAGCACCGACCCTAGCATCATGGAGCCCACAGCATCCTCAGTGCCAGCACCAGCGCCAACCCCCC
AGCAGGCCCCACCGCCTCCATCCCTGGTCCCCTTGGAGGCTACTGACAGCCTGCTGGAGCTGCCGCACCC
ACTCCTGCAGCAGACTGAGGACCAGTTCCTGTCCCCGACCCTGGCGTGCAGCTCCCCTCTGATCAGCTTC
TCCCCATCCTTGGACCAGGACGACTACCTGTGGGGCTTGGAGGCGGGTGAGGGCATCAGCGATCTCTTCG
ACTCCTACGACCTTGGGGACCTGTTGATTAATTGAACCCAGCTTTCTTGTACAAAGTGGTGATAAACTAC
GGGCTGCAGGAATTCCGCCCCCCCCCCCCTAACGTTACTGGCCGAAGCCGCTTGGAATAAGGCCGGTGTG
CGTTTGTCTATATGTTATTTTCCACCATATTGCCGTCTTTTGGCAATGTGAGGGCCCGGAAACCTGGCCC
TGTCTTCTTGACGAGCATTCCTAGGGGTCTTTCCCCTCTCGCCAAAGGAATGCAAGGTCTGTTGAATGTC
GTGAAGGAAGCAGTTCCTCTGGAAGCTTCTTGAAGACAAACAACGTCTGTAGCGACCCTTTGCAGGCAGC
GGAACCCCCCACCTGGCGACAGGTGCCTCTGCGGCCAAAAGCCACGTGTATAAGATACACCTGCAAAGGC
GGCACAACCCCAGTGCCACGTTGTGAGTTGGATAGTTGTGGAAAGAGTCAAATGGCTCTCCTCAAGCGTA
TTCAACAAGGGGCTGAAGGATGCCCAGAAGGTACCCCATTGTATGGGATCTGATCTGGGGCCTCGGTGCA
CATGCTTTACATGTGTTTAGTCGAGGTTAAAAAACGTCTAGGCCCCCCGAACCACGGGGACGTGGTTTTC
CTTTGAAAAACACGATGATAATACCATGGTGAGCAAGGGCGAGGAGCTGTTCACCGGGGTGGTGCCCATC
CTGGTCGAGCTGGACGGCGACGTAAACGGCCACAAGTTCAGCGTGTCCGGCGAGGGCGAGGGCGATGCCA
CCTACGGCAAGCTGACCCTGAAGTTCATCTGCACCACCGGCAAGCTGCCCGTGCCCTGGCCCACCCTCGT
GACCACCCTGACCTACGGCGTGCAGTGCTTCAGCCGCTACCCCGACCACATGAAGCAGCACGACTTCTTC
AAGTCCGCCATGCCCGAAGGCTACGTCCAGGAGCGCACCATCTTCTTCAAGGACGACGGCAACTACAAGA
CCCGCGCCGAGGTGAAGTTCGAGGGCGACACCCTGGTGAACCGCATCGAGCTGAAGGGCATCGACTTCAA
GGAGGACGGCAACATCCTGGGGCACAAGCTGGAGTACAACTACAACAGCCACAACGTCTATATCATGGCC
GACAAGCAGAAGAACGGCATCAAGGTGAACTTCAAGATCCGCCACAACATCGAGGACGGCAGCGTGCAGC
TCGCCGACCACTACCAGCAGAACACCCCCATCGGCGACGGCCCCGTGCTGCTGCCCGACAACCACTACCT
GAGCACCCAGTCCGCCCTGAGCAAAGACCCCAACGAGAAGCGCGATCACATGGTCCTGCTGGAGTTCGTG
ACCGCCGCCGGGATCACTCTCGGCATGGACGAGCTGTACAAGTCCGGACTCAGATCTCGACTAGCTAGTA
GCTAGCTAGCTAGTCGAGCTCAAGCTTCGAATTCGATATCAAGCTTATCGCGATACCGTCGACCTCGAGG
GAATTCCGATAATCAACCTCTGGATTACAAAATTTGTGAAAGATTGACTGGTATTCTTAACTATGTTGCT
CCTTTTACGCTATGTGGATACGCTGCTTTAATGCCTTTGTATCATGCTATTGCTTCCCGTATGGCTTTCA
TTTTCTCCTCCTTGTATAAATCCTGGTTGCTGTCTCTTTATGAGGAGTTGTGGCCCGTTGTCAGGCAACG
TGGCGTGGTGTGCACTGTGTTTGCTGACGCAACCCCCACTGGTTGGGGCATTGCCACCACCTGTCAGCTC
CTTTCCGGGACTTTCGCTTTCCCCCTCCCTATTGCCACGGCGGAACTCATCGCCGCCTGCCTTGCCCGCT
GCTGGACAGGGGCTCGGCTGTTGGGCACTGACAATTCCGTGGTGTTGTCGGGGAAGCTGACGTCCTTTCC
ATGGCTGCTCGCCTGTGTTGCCACCTGGATTCTGCGCGGGACGTCCTTCTGCTACGTCCCTTCGGCCCTC
AATCCAGCGGACCTTCCTTCCCGCGGCCTGCTGCCGGCTCTGCGGCCTCTTCCGCGTCTTCGCCTTCGCC
CTCAGACGAGTCGGATCTCCCTTTGGGCCGCCTCCCCGCATCGGGAATTCGAGCTCGGTACCTTTAAGAC
CAATGACTTACAAGGCAGCTGTAGATCTTAGCCACTTTTTAAAAGAAAAGGGGGGACTGGAAGGGCTAAT
TCACTCCCAACGAAGACAAGATGGGATCAATTCACCATGGGAATAACTTCGTATAGCATACATTATACGA
AGTTATGCTGCTTTTTGCTTGTACTGGGTCTCTCTGGTTAGACCAGATCTGAGCCTGGGAGCTCTCTGGC
TAACTAGGGAACCCACTGCTTAAGCCTCAATAAAGCTTGCCTTGAGTGCTTCAAGTAGTGTGTGCCCGTC
TGTTGTGTGACTCTGGTAACTAGAGATCCCTCAGACCCTTTTAGTCAGTGTGGAAAATCTCTAGCAGCAT
CTAGAATTAATTCCGTGTATTCTATAGTGTCACCTAAATCGTATGTGTATGATACATAAGGTTATGTATT
AATTGTAGCCGCGTTCTAACGACAATATGTACAAGCCTAATTGTGTAGCATCTGGCTTACTGAAGCAGAC
CCTATCATCTCTCTCGTAAACTGCCGTCAGAGTCGGTTTGGTTGGACGAACCTTCTGAGTTTCTGGTAAC
GCCGTCCCGCACCCGGAAATGGTCAGCGAACCAATCAGCAGGGTCATCGCTAGCCAGATCCTCTACGCCG
GACGCATCGTGGCCGGCATCACCGGCGCCACAGGTGCGGTTGCTGGCGCCTATATCGCCGACATCACCGA
TGGGGAAGATCGGGCTCGCCACTTCGGGCTCATGAGCGCTTGTTTCGGCGTGGGTATGGTGGCAGGCCCC
GTGGCCGGGGGACTGTTGGGCGCCATCTCCTTGCATGCACCATTCCTTGCGGCGGCGGTGCTCAACGGCC
TCAACCTACTACTGGGCTGCTTCCTAATGCAGGAGTCGCATAAGGGAGAGCGTCGAATGGTGCACTCTCA
GTACAATCTGCTCTGATGCCGCATAGTTAAGCCAGCCCCGACACCCGCCAACACCCGCTGACGCGCCCTG
ACGGGCTTGTCTGCTCCCGGCATCCGCTTACAGACAAGCTGTGACCGTCTCCGGGAGCTGCATGTGTCAG
AGGTTTTCACCGTCATCACCGAAACGCGCGAGACGAAAGGGCCTCGTGATACGCCTATTTTTATAGGTTA
ATGTCATGATAATAATGGTTTCTTAGACGTCAGGTGGCACTTTTCGGGGAAATGTGCGCGGAACCCCTAT
TTGTTTATTTTTCTAAATACATTCAAATATGTATCCGCTCATGAGACAATAACCCTGATAAATGCTTCAA
TAATATTGAAAAAGGAAGAGTATGAGTATTCAACATTTCCGTGTCGCCCTTATTCCCTTTTTTGCGGCAT
TTTGCCTTCCTGTTTTTGCTCACCCAGAAACGCTGGTGAAAGTAAAAGATGCTGAAGATCAGTTGGGTGC
ACGAGTGGGTTACATCGAACTGGATCTCAACAGCGGTAAGATCCTTGAGAGTTTTCGCCCCGAAGAACGT
TTTCCAATGATGAGCACTTTTAAAGTTCTGCTATGTGGCGCGGTATTATCCCGTATTGACGCCGGGCAAG
AGCAACTCGGTCGCCGCATACACTATTCTCAGAATGACTTGGTTGAGTACTCACCAGTCACAGAAAAGCA
TCTTACGGATGGCATGACAGTAAGAGAATTATGCAGTGCTGCCATAACCATGAGTGATAACACTGCGGCC
AACTTACTTCTGACAACGATCGGAGGACCGAAGGAGCTAACCGCTTTTTTGCACAACATGGGGGATCATG
TAACTCGCCTTGATCGTTGGGAACCGGAGCTGAATGAAGCCATACCAAACGACGAGCGTGACACCACGAT
GCCTGTAGCAATGGCAACAACGTTGCGCAAACTATTAACTGGCGAACTACTTACTCTAGCTTCCCGGCAA
CAATTAATAGACTGGATGGAGGCGGATAAAGTTGCAGGACCACTTCTGCGCTCGGCCCTTCCGGCTGGCT
GGTTTATTGCTGATAAATCTGGAGCCGGTGAGCGTGGGTCTCGCGGTATCATTGCAGCACTGGGGCCAGA
TGGTAAGCCCTCCCGTATCGTAGTTATCTACACGACGGGGAGTCAGGCAACTATGGATGAACGAAATAGA
CAGATCGCTGAGATAGGTGCCTCACTGATTAAGCATTGGTAACTGTCAGACCAAGTTTACTCATATATAC
TTTAGATTGATTTAAAACTTCATTTTTAATTTAAAAGGATCTAGGTGAAGATCCTTTTTGATAATCTCAT
GACCAAAATCCCTTAACGTGAGTTTTCGTTCCACTGAGCGTCAGACCCCGTAGAAAAGATCAAAGGATCT
TCTTGAGATCCTTTTTTTCTGCGCGTAATCTGCTGCTTGCAAACAAAAAAACCACCGCTACCAGCGGTGG
TTTGTTTGCCGGATCAAGAGCTACCAACTCTTTTTCCGAAGGTAACTGGCTTCAGCAGAGCGCAGATACC
AAATACTGTTCTTCTAGTGTAGCCGTAGTTAGGCCACCACTTCAAGAACTCTGTAGCACCGCCTACATAC
CTCGCTCTGCTAATCCTGTTACCAGTGGCTGCTGCCAGTGGCGATAAGTCGTGTCTTACCGGGTTGGACT
CAAGACGATAGTTACCGGATAAGGCGCAGCGGTCGGGCTGAACGGGGGGTTCGTGCACACAGCCCAGCTT
GGAGCGAACGACCTACACCGAACTGAGATACCTACAGCGTGAGCTATGAGAAAGCGCCACGCTTCCCGAA
GGGAGAAAGGCGGACAGGTATCCGGTAAGCGGCAGGGTCGGAACAGGAGAGCGCACGAGGGAGCTTCCAG
GGGGAAACGCCTGGTATCTTTATAGTCCTGTCGGGTTTCGCCACCTCTGACTTGAGCGTCGATTTTTGTG
ATGCTCGTCAGGGGGGCGGAGCCTATGGAAAAACGCCAGCAACGCGGCCTTTTTACGGTTCCTGGCCTTT
TGCTGGCCTTTTGCTCACATGTTCTTTCCTGCGTTATCCCCTGATTCTGTGGATAACCGTATTACCGCCT
TTGAGTGAGCTGATACCGCTCGCCGCAGCCGAACGACCGAGCGCAGCGAGTCAGTGAGCGAGGAAGCGGA
AGAGCGCCCAATACGCAAACCGCCTCTCCCCGCGCGTTGGCCGATTCATTAATGCAGCTGTGGAATGTGT
GTCAGTTAGGGTGTGGAAAGTCCCCAGGCTCCCCAGCAGGCAGAAGTATGCAAAGCATGCATCTCAATTA
GTCAGCAACCAGGTGTGGAAAGTCCCCAGGCTCCCCAGCAGGCAGAAGTATGCAAAGCATGCATCTCAAT
TAGTCAGCAACCATAGTCCCGCCCCTAACTCCGCCCATCCCGCCCCTAACTCCGCCCAGTTCCGCCCATT
CTCCGCCCCATGGCTGACTAATTTTTTTTATTTATGCAGAGGCCGAGGCCGCCTCGGCCTCTGAGCTATT
CCAGAAGTAGTGAGGAGGCTTTTTTGGAGGCCTAGGCTTTTGCAAAAAGCTTGGACACAAGACAGGCTTG
CGAGATATGTTTGAGAATACCACTTTATCCCGCGTCAGGGAGAGGCAGTGCGTAAAAAGACGCGGACTCA
TGTGAAATACTGGTTTTTAGTGCGCCAGATCTCTATAATCTCGCGCAACCTATTTTCCCCTCGAACACTT
TTTAAGCCGTAGATAAACAGGCTGGGACACTTCACATGAGCGAAAAATACATCGTCACCTGGGACATGTT
GCAGATCCATGCACGTAAACTCGCAAGCCGACTGATGCCTTCTGAACAATGGAAAGGCATTATTGCCGTA
AGCCGTGGCGGTCTGTACCGGGTGCGTTACTGGCGCGTGAACTGGGTATTCGTCATGTCGATACCGTTTG
TATTTCCAGCTACGATCACGACAACCAGCGCGAGCTTAAAGTGCTGAAACGCGCAGAAGGCGATGGCGAA
GGCTTCATCGTTATTGATGACCTGGTGGATACCGGTGGTACTGCGGTTGCGATTCGTGAAATGTATCCAA
AAGCGCACTTTGTCACCATCTTCGCAAAACCGGCTGGTCGTCCGCTGGTTGATGACTATGTTGTTGATAT
CCCGCAAGATACCTGGATTGAACAGCCGTGGGATATGGGCGTCGTATTCGTCCCGCCAATCTCCGGTCGC
TAATCTTTTCAACGCCTGGCACTGCCGGGCGTTGTTCTTTTTAACTTCAGGCGGGTTACAATAGTTTCCA
GTAAGTATTCTGGAGGCTGCATCCATGACACAGGCAAACCTGAGCGAAACCCTGTTCAAACCCCGCTTTA
AACATCCTGAAACCTCGACGCTAGTCCGCCGCTTTAATCACGGCGCACAACCGCCTGTGCAGTCGGCCCT
TGATGGTAAAACCATCCCTCACTGGTATCGCATGATTAACCGTCTGATGTGGATCTGGCGCGGCATTGAC
CCACGCGAAATCCTCGACGTCCAGGCACGTATTGTGATGAGCGATGCCGAACGTACCGACGATGATTTAT
ACGATACGGTGATTGGCTACCGTGGCGGCAACTGGATTTATGAGTGGGCCCCGGATCTTTGTGAAGGAAC
CTTACTTCTGTGGTGTGACATAATTGGACAAACTACCTACAGAGATTTAAAGCTCTAAGGTAAATATAAA
ATTTTTAAGTGTATAATGTGTTAAACTACTGATTCTAATTGTTTGTGTATTTTAGATTCCAACCTATGGA
ACTGATGAATGGGAGCAGTGGTGGAATGCCTTTAATGAGGAAAACCTGTTTTGCTCAGAAGAAATGCCAT
CTAGTGATGATGAGGCTACTGCTGACTCTCAACATTCTACTCCTCCAAAAAAGAAGAGAAAGGTAGAAGA
CCCCAAGGACTTTCCTTCAGAATTGCTAAGTTTTTTGAGTCATGCTGTGTTTAGTAATAGAACTCTTGCT
TGCTTTGCTATTTACACCACAAAGGAAAAAGCTGCACTGCTATACAAGAAAATTATGGAAAAATATTCTG
TAACCTTTATAAGTAGGCATAACAGTTATAATCATAACATACTGTTTTTTCTTACTCCACACAGGCATAG
AGTGTCTGCTATTAATAACTATGCTCAAAAATTGTGTACCTTTAGCTTTTTAATTTGTAAAGGGGTTAAT
AAGGAATATTTGATGTATAGTGCCTTGACTAGAGATCATAATCAGCCATACCACATTTGTAGAGGTTTTA
CTTGCTTTAAAAAACCTCCCACACCTCCCCCTGAACCTGAAACATAAAATGAATGCAATTGTTGTTGTTA
ACTTGTTTATTGCAGCTTATAATGGTTACAAATAAAGCAATAGCATCACAAATTTCACAAATAAAGCATT
TTTTTCACTGCATTCTAGTTGTGGTTTGTCCAAACTCATCAATGTATCTTATCATGTCTGGATCAACTGG
ATAACTCAAGCTAACCAAAATCATCCCAAACTTCCCACCCCATACCCTATTACCACTGCCAATTACCTGT
GGTTTCATTTACTCTAAACCTGTGATTCCTCTGAATTATTTTCATTTTAAAGAAATTGTATTTGTTAAAT
ATGTACTACAAACTTAGTAGTTGGAAGGGCTAATTCACTCCCAAAGAAGACAAGATATCCTTGATCTGTG
GATCTACCACACACAAGGCTACTTCCCTGATTAGCAGAACTACACACCAGGGCCAGGGGTCAGATATCCA
CTGACCTTTGGATGGTGCTACAAGCTAGTACCAGTTGAGCCAGATAAGGTAGAAGAGGCCAATAAAGGAG
AGAACACCAGCTTGTTACACCCTGTGAGCCTGCATGGGATGGATGACCCGGAGAGAGAAGTGTTAGAGTG
GAGGTTTGACAGCCGCCTAGCATTTCATCACGTGGCCCGAGAGCTGCATCCGGAGTACTTCAAGAACTGC
TGATATCGAGCTTGCTACAAGGGACTTTCCGCTGGGGACTTTCCAGGGAGGCGTGGCCTGGGCGGGACTG
GGGAGTGGCGAGCCCTCAGATCCTGCATATAAGCAGCTGCTTTTTGCCTGTACTGGGTCTCTCTGGTTAG
ACCAGATCTGAGCCTGGGAGCTCTCTGGCTAACTAGGGAACCCACTGCTTAAGCCTCAATAAAGCTTGCC
TTGAGTGCTTCAAGTAGTGTGTGCCCGTCTGTTGTGTGACTCTGGTAACTAGAGATCCCTCAGACCCTTT
TAGTCAGTGTGGAAAATCTCTAGCAGTGGCGCCCGAACAGGGACTTGAAAGCGAAAGGGAAACCAGAGGA
GCTCTCTCGACGCAGGACTCGGCTTGCTGAAGCGCGCACGGCAAGAGGCGAGGGGCGGCGACTGGTGAGT
ACGCCAAAAATTTTGACTAGCGGAGGCTAGAAGGAGAGAGATGGGTGCGAGAGCGTCAGTATTAAGCGGG
GGAGAATTAGATCGCGATGGGAAAAAATTCGGTTAAGGCCAGGGGGAAAGAAAAAATATAAATTAAAACA
TATAGTATGGGCAAGCAGGGAGCTAGAACGATTCGCAGTTAATCCTGGCCTGTTAGAAACATCAGAAGGC
TGTAGACAAATACTGGGACAGCTACAACCATCCCTTCAGACAGGATCAGAAGAACTTAGATCATTATATA
ATACAGTAGCAACCCTCTATTGTGTGCATCAAAGGATAGAGATAAAAGACACCAAGGAAGCTTTAGACAA
GATAGAGGAAGAGCAAAACAAAAGTAAGACCACCGCACAGCAAGCGGCCGCTGATCTTCAGACCTGGAGG
AGGAGATATGAGGGACAATTGGAGAAGTGAATTATATAAATATAAAGTAGTAAAAATTGAACCATTAGGA
GTAGCACCCACCAAGGCAAAGAGAAGAGTGGTGCAGAGAGAAAAAAGAGCAGTGGGAATAGGAGCTTTGT
TCCTTGGGTTCTTGGGAGCAGCAGGAAGCACTATGGGCGCAGCGTCAATGACGCTGACGGTACAGGCCAG
ACAATTATTGTCTGGTATAGTGCAGCAGCAGAACAATTTGCTGAGGGCTATTGAGGCGCAACAGCATCTG
TTGCAACTCACAGTCTGGGGCATCAAGCAGCTCCAGGCAAGAATCCTGGCTGTGGAAAGATACCTAAAGG
ATCAACAGCTCCTGGGGATTTGGGGTTGCTCTGGAAAACTCATTTGCACCACTGCTGTGCCTTGGAATGC
TAGTTGGAGTAATAAATCTCTGGAACAGATTTGGAATCACACGACCTGGATGGAGTGGGACAGAGAAATT
AACAATTACACAAGCTTAATACACTCCTTAATTGAAGAATCGCAAAACCAGCAAGAAAAGAATGAACAAG
AATTATTGGAATTAGATAAATGGGCAAGTTTGTGGAATTGGTTTAACATAACAAATTGGCTGTGGTATAT
AAAATTATTCATAATGATAGTAGGAGGCTTGGTAGGTTTAAGAATAGTTTTTGCTGTACTTTCTATAGTG
AATAGAGTTAGGCAGGGATATTCACCATTATCGTTTCAGACCCACCTCCCAACCCCGAGGGGACCCGACA
GGCCCGAAGGAATAGAAGAAGAAGGTGGAGAGAGAGACAGAGACAGATCCATTCGATTAGTGAACGGATC
TCGACGGTATCGATCACG
